>Addgene plasmid #89960 | pKDsgRNA-NT | addgene full sequence | sequence record 181338 | Addgene NGS Result
CATCGATTTATTATGACAACTTGACGGCTACATCATTCACTTTTTCTTCACAACCGGCACGGAACTCGCT
CGGGCTGGCCCCGGTGCATTTTTTAAATACCCGCGAGAAGTAGAGTTGATCGTCAAAACCAACATTGCGA
CCGACGGTGGCGATAGGCATCCGGGTGGTGCTCAAAAGCAGCTTCGCCTGGCTGATACGTTGGTCCTCGC
GCCAGCTTAAGACGCTAATCCCTAACTGCTGGCGGAAAAGATGTGACAGACGCGACGGCGACAAGCAAAC
ATGCTGTGCGACGCTGGCGATATCAAAATTGCTGTCTGCCAGGTGATCGCTGATGTACTGACAAGCCTCG
CGTACCCGATTATCCATCGGTGGATGGAGCGACTCGTTAATCGCTTCCATGCGCCGCAGTAACAATTGCT
CAAGCAGATTTATCGCCAGCAGCTCCGAATAGCGCCCTTCCCCTTGCCCGGCGTTAATGATTTGCCCAAA
CAGGTCGCTGAAATGCGGCTGGTGCGCTTCATCCGGGCGAAAGAACCCCGTATTGGCAAATATTGACGGC
CAGTTAAGCCATTCATGCCAGTAGGCGCGCGGACGAAAGTAAACCCACTGGTGATACCATTCGCGAGCCT
CCGGATGACGACCGTAGTGATGAATCTCTCCTGGCGGGAACAGCAAAATATCACCCGGTCGGCAAACAAA
TTCTCGTCCCTGATTTTTCACCACCCCCTGACCGCGAATGGTGAGATTGAGAATATAACCTTTCATTCCC
AGCGGTCGGTCGATAAAAAAATCGAGATAACCGTTGGCCTCAATCGGCGTTAAACCCGCCACCAGATGGG
CATTAAACGAGTATCCCGGCAGCAGGGGATCATTTTGCGCTTCAGCCATACTTTTCATACTCCCGCCATT
CAGAGAAGAAACCAATTGTCCATATTGCATCAGACATTGCCGTCACTGCGTCTTTTACTGGCTCTTCTCG
CTAACCAAACCGGTAACCCCGCTTATTAAAAGCATTCTGTAACAAAGCGGGACCAAAGCCATGACAAAAA
CGCGTAACAAAAGTGTCTATAATCACGGCAGAAAAGTCCACATTGATTATTTGCACGGCGTCACACTTTG
CTATGCCATAGCATTTTTATCCATAAGATTAGCGGATCCTACCTGACGCTTTTTATCGCAACTCTCTACT
GTTTCTCCATACCCGTTTTTTTGGGAATTCGAGCTCTAAGGAGGTTATAAAAAATGGATATTAATACTGA
AACTGAGATCAAGCAAAAGCATTCACTAACCCCCTTTCCTGTTTTCCTAATCAGCCCGGCATTTCGCGGG
CGATATTTTCACAGCTATTTCAGGAGTTCAGCCATGAACGCTTATTACATTCAGGATCGTCTTGAGGCTC
AGAGCTGGGCGCGTCACTACCAGCAGCTCGCCCGTGAAGAGAAAGAGGCAGAACTGGCAGACGACATGGA
AAAAGGCCTGCCCCAGCACCTGTTTGAATCGCTATGCATCGATCATTTGCAACGCCACGGGGCCAGCAAA
AAATCCATTACCCGTGCGTTTGATGACGATGTTGAGTTTCAGGAGCGCATGGCAGAACACATCCGGTACA
TGGTTGAAACCATTGCTCACCACCAGGTTGATATTGATTCAGAGGTATAAAACGAATGAGTACTGCACTC
GCAACGCTGGCTGGGAAGCTGGCTGAACGTGTCGGCATGGATTCTGTCGACCCACAGGAACTGATCACCA
CTCTTCGCCAGACGGCATTTAAAGGTGATGCCAGCGATGCGCAGTTCATCGCATTACTGATCGTTGCCAA
CCAGTACGGCCTTAATCCGTGGACGAAAGAAATTTACGCCTTTCCTGATAAGCAGAATGGCATCGTTCCG
GTGGTGGGCGTTGATGGCTGGTCCCGCATCATCAATGAAAACCAGCAGTTTGATGGCATGGACTTTGAGC
AGGACAATGAATCCTGTACATGCCGGATTTACCGCAAGGACCGTAATCATCCGATCTGCGTTACCGAATG
GATGGATGAATGCCGCCGCGAACCATTCAAAACTCGCGAAGGCAGAGAAATCACGGGGCCGTGGCAGTCG
CATCCCAAACGGATGTTACGTCATAAAGCCATGATTCAGTGTGCCCGTCTGGCCTTCGGATTTGCTGGTA
TCTATGACAAGGATGAAGCCGAGCGCATTGTCGAAAATACTGCATACACTGCAGAACGTCAGCCGGAACG
CGACATCACTCCGGTTAACGATGAAACCATGCAGGAGATTAACACTCTGCTGATCGCCCTGGATAAAACA
TGGGATGACGACTTATTGCCGCTCTGTTCCCAGATATTTCGCCGCGACATTCGTGCATCGTCAGAACTGA
CACAGGCCGAAGCAGTAAAAGCTCTTGGATTCCTGAAACAGAAAGCCGCAGAGCAGAAGGTGGCAGCATG
ACACCGGACATTATCCTGCAGCGTACCGGGATCGATGTGAGAGCTGTCGAACAGGGGGATGATGCGTGGC
ACAAATTACGGCTCGGCGTCATCACCGCTTCAGAAGTTCACAACGTGATAGCAAAACCCCGCTCCGGAAA
GAAGTGGCCTGACATGAAAATGTCCTACTTCCACACCCTGCTTGCTGAGGTTTGCACCGGTGTGGCTCCG
GAAGTTAACGCTAAAGCACTGGCCTGGGGAAAACAGTACGAGAACGACGCCAGAACCCTGTTTGAATTCA
CTTCCGGCGTGAATGTTACTGAATCCCCGATCATCTATCGCGACGAAAGTATGCGTACCGCCTGCTCTCC
CGATGGTTTATGCAGTGACGGCAACGGCCTTGAACTGAAATGCCCGTTTACCTCCCGGGATTTCATGAAG
TTCCGGCTCGGTGGTTTCGAGGCCATAAAGTCAGCTTACATGGCCCAGGTGCAGTACAGCATGTGGGTGA
CGCGAAAAAATGCCTGGTACTTTGCCAACTATGACCCGCGTATGAAGCGTGAAGGCCTGCATTATGTCGT
GATTGAGCGGGATGAAAAGTACATGGCGAGTTTTGACGAGATCGTGCCGGAGTTCATCGAAAAAATGGAC
GAGGCACTGGCTGAAATTGGTTTTGTATTTGGGGAGCAATGGCGATGACGCATCCTCACGATAATATCCG
GGTAGGCGCAATCACTTTCGTCTACTCCGTTACAAAGCGAGGCTGGGTATTTCCCGGCCTTTCTGTTATC
CGAAATCCACTGAAAGCACAGCGGCTGGCTGAGGAGATAAATAATAAACGAGGGGCTGTATGCACAAAGC
ATCTTCTGTTGAGTTAAGAACGAGTATCGAGATGGCACATAGCCTTGCTCAAATTGGAATCAGGTTTGTG
CCAATACCAGTAGAAACAGACGAAGAATCCATGGGTATGGACAGTTTTCCCTTTGATATGTAACGGTGAA
CAGTTGTTCTACTTTTGTTTGTTAGTCTTGATGCTTCACTGATAGATACAAGAGCCATAAGAACCTCAGA
TCCTTCCGTATTTAGCCAGTATGTTCTCTAGTGTGGTTCGTTGTTTTTGCGTGAGCCATGAGAACGAACC
ATTGAGATCATACTTACTTTGCATGTCACTCAAAAATTTTGCCTCAAAACTGGTGAGCTGAATTTTTGCA
GTTAAAGCATCGTGTAGTGTTTTTCTTAGTCCGTTATGTAGGTAGGAATCTGATGTAATGGTTGTTGGTA
TTTTGTCACCATTCATTTTTATCTGGTTGTTCTCAAGTTCGGTTACGAGATCCATTTGTCTATCTAGTTC
AACTTGGAAAATCAACGTATCAGTCGGGCGGCCTCGCTTATCAACCACCAATTTCATATTGCTGTAAGTG
TTTAAATCTTTACTTATTGGTTTCAAAACCCATTGGTTAAGCCTTTTAAACTCATGGTAGTTATTTTCAA
GCATTAACATGAACTTAAATTCATCAAGGCTAATCTCTATATTTGCCTTGTGAGTTTTCTTTTGTGTTAG
TTCTTTTAATAACCACTCATAAATCCTCATAGAGTATTTGTTTTCAAAAGACTTAACATGTTCCAGATTA
TATTTTATGAATTTTTTTAACTGGAAAAGATAAGGCAATATCTCTTCACTAAAAACTAATTCTAATTTTT
CGCTTGAGAACTTGGCATAGTTTGTCCACTGGAAAATCTCAAAGCCTTTAACCAAAGGATTCCTGATTTC
CACAGTTCTCGTCATCAGCTCTCTGGTTGCTTTAGCTAATACACCATAAGCATTTTCCCTACTGATGTTC
ATCATCTGAACGTATTGGTTATAAGTGAACGATACCGTCCGTTCTTTCCTTGTAGGGTTTTCAATCGTGG
GGTTGAGTAGTGCCACACAGCATAAAATTAGCTTGGTTTCATGCTCCGTTAAGTCATAGCGACTAATCGC
TAGTTCATTTGCTTTGAAAACAACTAATTCAGACATACATCTCAATTGGTCTAGGTGATTTTAATCACTA
TACCAATTGAGATGGGCTAGTCAATGATAATTACTAGTCCTTTTCCTTTGAGTTGTGGGTATCTGTAAAT
TCTGCTAGACCTTTGCTGGAAAACTTGTAAATTCTGCTAGACCCTCTGTAAATTCCGCTAGACCTTTGTG
TGTTTTTTTTGTTTATATTCAAGTGGTTATAATTTATAGAATAAAGAAAGAATAAAAAAAGATAAAAAGA
ATAGATCCCAGCCCTGTGTATAACTCACTACTTTAGTCAGTTCCGCAGTATTACAAAAGGATGTCGCAAA
CGCTGTTTGCTCCTCTACAAAACAGACCTTAAAACCCTAAAGGCTTAAGTAGCACCCTCGCAAGCTCGGT
TGCGGCCGCAATCGGGCAAATCGCTGAATATTCCTTTTGTCTCCGACCATCAGGCACCTGAGTCGCTGTC
TTTTTCGTGACATTCAGTTCGCTGCGCTCACGGCTCTGGCAGTGAATGGGGGTAAATGGCACTACAGGCG
CCTTTTATGGATTCATGCAAGGAAACTACCCATAATACAAGAAAAGCCCGTCACGGGCTTCTCAGGGCGT
TTTATGGCGGGTCTGCTATGTGGTGCTATCTGACTTTTTGCTGTTCAGCAGTTCCTGCCCTCTGATTTTC
CAGTCTGACCACTTCGGATTATCCCGTGACAGGTCATTCAGACTGGCTAATGCACCCAGTAAGGCAGCGG
TATCATCAACGGGGTCTGACGCTCAGTGGAACGAAAACTCACGTTAAGGGATTTTGGTCATGAGATTATC
AGCTTTCGCTAAGGATGATTTCTGGAATTCTTCCCTATCAGTGATAGAGATTGACATCCCTATCAGTGAT
AGAGATACTGAGCACCGAGACGCTTCGACGTCTCAGTTTTAGAGCTAGAAATAGCAAGTTAAAATAAGGC
TAGTCCGTTATCAACTTGAAAAAGTGGCACCGAGTCGGTGCTTTTTTTGAAGCTTGGGCCCGAACAAAAA
CTCATCTCAGAAGAGGATCTGAATAGCGCCGTCGACCATCATCATCATCATCATTGAGTTTAAACGGTCT
CCAGCTTGGCTGTTTTGGCGGATGAGAGAAGATTTTCAGCCTGATACAGATTAAATCAGAACGCAGAAGC
GGTCTGATAAAACAGAATTTGCCTGGCGGCAGTAGCGCGGTGGTCCCACCTGACCCCATGCCGAACTCAG
AAGTGAAACGCCGTAGCGCCGATGGTAGTGTGGGGTCTCCCCATGCGAGAGTAGGGAACTGCCAGGCATC
AAATAAAACGAAAGGCTCAGTCGAAAGACTGGGCCTTTCGTTTTATCTGTTGTTTGTCGGTGAACTGGAT
CCTTACTCGAGTCTAGACTGCAGGCGGATCTTCACCTAGATCCTTTTAAATTAAAAATGAAGTTTTAAAT
CAATCTAAAGTATATATGAGTAAACTTGGTCTGCTGACAGGACATTATTTGCCGACTACCTTGGTGATCT
CGCCTTTCACGTAGTGGACAAATTCTTCCAACTGATCTGCGCGCGAGGCCAAGCGATCTTCTTCTTGTCC
AAGATAAGCCTGTCTAGCTTCAAGTATGACGGGCTGATACTGGGCCGGCAGGCGCTCCATTGCCCAGTCG
GCAGCGACATCCTTCGGCGCGATTTTGCCGGTTACTGCGCTGTACCAAATGCGGGACAACGTAAGCACTA
CATTTCGCTCATCGCCAGCCCAGTCGGGCGGCGAGTTCCATAGCGTTAAGGTTTCATTTAGCGCCTCAAA
TAGATCCTGTTCAGGAACCGGATCAAAGAGTTCCTCCGCCGCTGGACCTACCAAGGCAACGCTATGTTCT
CTTGCTTTTGTCAGCAAGATAGCCAGATCAATGTCGATCGTGGCTGGCTCGAAGATACCTGCAAGAATGT
CATTGCGCTGCCATTCTCCAAATTGCAGTTCGCGCTTAGCTGGATAACGCCACGGAATGATGTCGTCGTG
CACAACAATGGTGACTTCTACAGCGCGGAGAATCTCGCTCTCTCCAGGGGAAGCCGAAGTTTCCAAAAGG
TCGTTGATCAAAGCTCGCCGCGTTGTTTCATCAAGCCTTACGGTCACCGTAACCAGCAAATCAATATCAC
TGTGTGGCTTCAGGCCGCCATCCACTGCGGAGCCGTACAAATGTACGGCCAGCAACGTCGGTTCGAGATG
GCGCTCGATGACGCCAACTACCTCTGATAGTTGAGTCGATACTTCGGCGATCACCGCTTCCCTCATACTC
TTCCTTTTTCAATATTATTGAAGCATTTATCAGGGTTATTGTCTCATGAGCGGATACATATTTGAATGTA
TTTAGAAAAATAAACAAATAGCTAGCTCACTCGGTCGCTACCAGGGTTATTGTCTCATGAGCGGATACAT
ATTTGAATGTATTTAGAAAAATAAACAAATAGGGGTTCCGCGCACATTTCCCCGAAAAGTGCCACCTG
Features (pLannotate 1.2.2; 18 found; start..end, strand, type, name):
     14..889     -  CDS            araC: ARAC_ECOLI - Experimental evidence at protein level: Swiss-Prot protein existence level 1. Transcription factor that regulates the expression of several genes involved in the transport and metabolism of L-arabinose (PubMed:4362626, PubMed:328165, PubMed:6251457, PubMed:2962192, PubMed:6319708, PubMed:2231717, PubMed:1447222). Functions both as a positive and a negative regulator (PubMed:328165, PubMed:6251457). In the presence of arabinose, activates the expression of the araBAD, araE, araFGH and araJ promoters (PubMed:4362626, PubMed:328165, PubMed:6251457, PubMed:2962192, PubMed:6319708, Pub
    916..1200    +  promoter       araBAD promoter: araBAD; promoter of the L-arabinose operon of E. coli; the araC regulatory gene is transcribed in the opposite direction (Guzman et al., 1995)
   1244..1660    +  CDS            Gam: inhibitor of the host RecBCD nuclease in the λ Red system; gam; protects the double-stranded DNA substrate for recombination
   1666..2451    +  CDS            Beta: single-stranded DNA binding recombinase in the λ Red system; bet; mediates pairing of a single-stranded DNA with a complementary target
   2448..3128    +  CDS            Exo: 5' to 3' double-stranded DNA exonuclease in the λ Red system; exo; creates 3' single-stranded DNA tails
   3129..3373    +  terminator     λ tL3 terminator: transcription terminator tL3 from phage λ
   3496..4446    -  CDS            Rep101(Ts): temperature-sensitive version of the RepA protein needed for replication with the pSC101 origin (Armstrong et al., 1984); rep101 encoding an A56V mutation
   4494..4716    -  rep_origin     pSC101 ori: low-copy replication origin that requires the Rep101 protein
   5251..5272    -  terminator     bacterial terminator (fragment): putative bacterial transcription terminator
   5282..5300    +  protein_bind   tet operator: tetO; bacterial operator O2 for the tetR and tetA genes tetracycline repressor TetR
   5306..5325    +  promoter       H1-2O2 promoter (fragment): doxycycline-inducible variant of the human H1 RNA promoter (Henriksen et al., 2007)
   5356..5431    +  misc_RNA       gRNA scaffold: guide RNA scaffold for the Streptococcus pyogenes CRISPR/Cas9 system
   5497..5514    +  CDS            capTEV™ (fragment): composite tag for in vivo biotinylation, TEV protease cleavage, and 6xHis tagging
   5621..5736    +  ncRNA          5S rRNA: Accession: RF00001 - 5S ribosomal RNA
   5740..5786    +  terminator     rrnB T1 terminator: transcription terminator T1 from the E. coli rrnB gene
   5925..6716    -  CDS            SmR: aminoglycoside adenylyltransferase (Murphy, 1985); aadA; confers resistance to spectinomycin and streptomycin
   6717..6808    -  promoter       AmpR promoter: bla
   6832..6902    -  promoter       AmpR promoter (fragment): bla
