[The description below was written by a language model from this plasmid's Addgene catalogue record and pLannotate feature annotations shown in this document.]
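Description:
pKDsgRNA-NT is a low-copy bacterial plasmid built on the pKD46 backbone for CRISPR-Cas9-assisted recombineering in E. coli. It replicates from the pSC101 origin together with a temperature-sensitive Rep101 (RepA) protein, which is why the plasmid is kept at a permissive low temperature and can in principle be cured by shifting cells to a higher one. Selection is by spectinomycin, conferred by the aadA (SmR) aminoglycoside adenylyltransferase gene, which the annotation places downstream of a bla-type (AmpR) promoter. The catalogue lists a total size slightly larger than the sequenced record covered by the feature table, a small discrepancy that the record does not explain.

The plasmid carries two independently inducible modules. The first is the lambda Red operon inherited from pKD46. The araC regulator is divergently transcribed from the araBAD promoter, which drives Gam (RecBCD inhibitor), Beta (single-strand annealing recombinase) and Exo (5' to 3' exonuclease) on arabinose addition, with the lambda tL3 terminator closing the unit. The second is a pTet-driven single guide RNA cassette, marked by a tet operator upstream of the Streptococcus pyogenes Cas9 gRNA scaffold and followed by rrnB-derived terminator sequence. No tetR gene or Cas9 is annotated here, so these would need to come from a companion construct or the host. Short hits to an H1 promoter variant and a capTEV tag are fragments and are probably annotation artefacts.

In place of a targeting spacer, the guide position holds a non-targeting stuffer containing BsmBI sites. This lets the plasmid serve both as a non-targeting control and as an entry vector for inserting custom spacers. The associated work concerns managing the SOS response during CRISPR-Cas recombineering.
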