Addgene plasmid #89960: pKDsgRNA-NT
Purpose: Contains arabinose-induced lambda Red and a tet-inducible non-targeting gRNA containing BsmBI sites for cloning.
Depositing lab: Michael Lynch. Depositing organization: Duke University. Publication: Managing the SOS Response for Enhanced CRISPR-Cas-Based Recombineering in E. coli through Transient Inhibition of Host RecA Activity. Moreb EA, Hoover B, Yaseen A, Valyasevi N, Roecker Z, Menacho-Melgar R, Lynch MD. ACS Synth Biol. 2017 Oct 2. doi: 10.1021/acssynbio.7b00174. PubMed 28915012.
Backbone
  Vector backbone: pKD46
  Total vector size (bp): 6959
  Vector type: Bacterial Expression
Growth in bacteria
  Bacterial resistance: Spectinomycin, 50 μg/mL
  Growth temperature: 30°C
  Growth strain: DH5alpha
  Copy number: Low Copy
Gene/Insert
  Gene/Insert name: empty gRNA
  gRNA/shRNA sequence: CGAGACGcttcgaCGTCTCA
  Promoter: pTet
  Cloning method: Unknown
  Sequencing primers: 5′ ttctcagggcgttttatggc
Terms and licenses: Academic/Nonprofit Terms; Industry Terms: Not Available to Industry
How to cite: pKDsgRNA-NT was a gift from Michael Lynch (Addgene plasmid # 89960 ; http://n2t.net/addgene:89960 ; RRID:Addgene_89960)
